>Addgene plasmid #29666 | pET His6 TEV LIC cloning vector (2B-T) | depositor full sequence | sequence record 13781 | Author sequence
TTCTTGAAGACGAAAGGGCCTCGTGATACGCCTATTTTTATAGGTTAATGTCATGATAATAATGGTTTCT
TAGACGTCAGGTGGCACTTTTCGGGGAAATGTGCGCGGAACCCCTATTTGTTTATTTTTCTAAATACATT
CAAATATGTATCCGCTCATGAGACAATAACCCTGATAAATGCTTCAATAACATTGAAAAAGGAAGAGTAT
GAGTATTCAACATTTCCGTGTCGCCCTTATTCCCTTTTTTGCGGCATTTTGCCTTCCTGTTTTTGCTCAC
CCAGAAACGCTGGTGAAAGTAAAAGATGCTGAAGATCAGTTGGGTGCACGAGTGGGTTACATCGAACTGG
ATCTCAACAGCGGTAAGATCCTTGAGAGTTTTCGCCCCGAAGAACGTTTTCCAATGATGAGCACTTTTAA
AGTTCTGCTATGTGGCGCGGTATTATCCCGTGTTGACGCCGGGCAAGAGCAACTCGGTCGCCGCATACAC
TATTCTCAGAATGACTTGGTTGAGTACTCACCAGTCACAGAAAAGCATCTTACGGATGGCATGACAGTAA
GAGAATTATGCAGTGCTGCCATAACCATGAGTGATAACACTGCGGCCAACTTACTTCTGACAACGATCGG
AGGACCGAAGGAGCTAACCGCTTTTTTGCACAACATGGGGGATCATGTAACTCGCCTTGATCGTTGGGAA
CCGGAGCTGAATGAAGCCATACCAAACGACGAGCGTGACACCACGATGCCTGCAGCAATGGCAACAACGT
TGCGCAAACTATTAACTGGCGAACTACTTACTCTAGCTTCCCGGCAACAATTAATAGACTGGATGGAGGC
GGATAAAGTTGCAGGACCACTTCTGCGCTCGGCCCTTCCGGCTGGCTGGTTTATTGCTGATAAATCTGGA
GCCGGTGAGCGTGGGTCTCGCGGTATCATTGCAGCACTGGGGCCAGATGGTAAGCCCTCCCGTATCGTAG
TTATCTACACGACGGGGAGTCAGGCAACTATGGATGAACGAAATAGACAGATCGCTGAGATAGGTGCCTC
ACTGATTAAGCATTGGTAACTGTCAGACCAAGTTTACTCATATATACTTTAGATTGATTTAAAACTTCAT
TTTTAATTTAAAAGGATCTAGGTGAAGATCCTTTTTGATAATCTCATGACCAAAATCCCTTAACGTGAGT
TTTCGTTCCACTGAGCGTCAGACCCCGTAGAAAAGATCAAAGGATCTTCTTGAGATCCTTTTTTTCTGCG
CGTAATCTGCTGCTTGCAAACAAAAAAACCACCGCTACCAGCGGTGGTTTGTTTGCCGGATCAAGAGCTA
CCAACTCTTTTTCCGAAGGTAACTGGCTTCAGCAGAGCGCAGATACCAAATACTGTCCTTCTAGTGTAGC
CGTAGTTAGGCCACCACTTCAAGAACTCTGTAGCACCGCCTACATACCTCGCTCTGCTAATCCTGTTACC
AGTGGCTGCTGCCAGTGGCGATAAGTCGTGTCTTACCGGGTTGGACTCAAGACGATAGTTACCGGATAAG
GCGCAGCGGTCGGGCTGAACGGGGGGTTCGTGCACACAGCCCAGCTTGGAGCGAACGACCTACACCGAAC
TGAGATACCTACAGCGTGAGCTATGAGAAAGCGCCACGCTTCCCGAAGGGAGAAAGGCGGACAGGTATCC
GGTAAGCGGCAGGGTCGGAACAGGAGAGCGCACGAGGGAGCTTCCAGGGGGAAACGCCTGGTATCTTTAT
AGTCCTGTCGGGTTTCGCCACCTCTGACTTGAGCGTCGATTTTTGTGATGCTCGTCAGGGGGGCGGAGCC
TATGGAAAAACGCCAGCAACGCGGCCTTTTTACGGTTCCTGGCCTTTTGCTGGCCTTTTGCTCACATGTT
CTTTCCTGCGTTATCCCCTGATTCTGTGGATAACCGTATTACCGCCTTTGAGTGAGCTGATACCGCTCGC
CGCAGCCGAACGACCGAGCGCAGCGAGTCAGTGAGCGAGGAAGCGGAAGAGCGCCTGATGCGGTATTTTC
TCCTTACGCATCTGTGCGGTATTTCACACCGCATATATGGTGCACTCTCAGTACAATCTGCTCTGATGCC
GCATAGTTAAGCCAGTATACACTCCGCTATCGCTACGTGACTGGGTCATGGCTGCGCCCCGACACCCGCC
AACACCCGCTGACGCGCCCTGACGGGCTTGTCTGCTCCCGGCATCCGCTTACAGACAAGCTGTGACCGTC
TCCGGGAGCTGCATGTGTCAGAGGTTTTCACCGTCATCACCGAAACGCGCGAGGCAGCTGCGGTAAAGCT
CATCAGCGTGGTCGTGAAGCGATTCACAGATGTCTGCCTGTTCATCCGCGTCCAGCTCGTTGAGTTTCTC
CAGAAGCGTTAATGTCTGGCTTCTGATAAAGCGGGCCATGTTAAGGGCGGTTTTTTCCTGTTTGGTCACT
GATGCCTCCGTGTAAGGGGGATTTCTGTTCATGGGGGTAATGATACCGATGAAACGAGAGAGGATGCTCA
CGATACGGGTTACTGATGATGAACATGCCCGGTTACTGGAACGTTGTGAGGGTAAACAACTGGCGGTATG
GATGCGGCGGGACCAGAGAAAAATCACTCAGGGTCAATGCCAGCGCTTCGTTAATACAGATGTAGGTGTT
CCACAGGGTAGCCAGCAGCATCCTGCGATGCAGATCCGGAACATAATGGTGCAGGGCGCTGACTTCCGCG
TTTCCAGACTTTACGAAACACGGAAACCGAAGACCATTCATGTTGTTGCTCAGGTCGCAGACGTTTTGCA
GCAGCAGTCGCTTCACGTTCGCTCGCGTATCGGTGATTCATTCTGCTAACCAGTAAGGCAACCCCGCCAG
CCTAGCCGGGTCCTCAACGACAGGAGCACGATCATGCGCACCCGTGGCCAGGACCCAACGCTGCCCGAGA
TGCGCCGCGTGCGGCTGCTGGAGATGGCGGACGCGATGGATATGTTCTGCCAAGGGTTGGTTTGCGCATT
CACAGTTCTCCGCAAGAATTGATTGGCTCCAATTCTTGGAGTGGTGAATCCGTTAGCGAGGTGCCGCCGG
CTTCCATTCAGGTCGAGGTGGCCCGGCTCCATGCACCGCGACGCAACGCGGGGAGGCAGACAAGGTATAG
GGCGGCGCCTACAATCCATGCCAACCCGTTCCATGTGCTCGCCGAGGCGGCATAAATCGCCGTGACGATC
AGCGGTCCAGTGATCGAAGTTAGGCTGGTAAGAGCCGCGAGCGATCCTTGAAGCTGTCCCTGATGGTCGT
CATCTACCTGCCTGGACAGCATGGCCTGCAACGCGGGCATCCCGATGCCGCCGGAAGCGAGAAGAATCAT
AATGGGGAAGGCCATCCAGCCTCGCGTCGCGAACGCCAGCAAGACGTAGCCCAGCGCGTCGGCCGCCATG
CCGGCGATAATGGCCTGCTTCTCGCCGAAACGTTTGGTGGCGGGACCAGTGACGAAGGCTTGAGCGAGGG
CGTGCAAGATTCCGAATACCGCAAGCGACAGGCCGATCATCGTCGCGCTCCAGCGAAAGCGGTCCTCGCC
GAAAATGACCCAGAGCGCTGCCGGCACCTGTCCTACGAGTTGCATGATAAAGAAGACAGTCATAAGTGCG
GCGACGATAGTCATGCCCCGCGCCCACCGGAAGGAGCTGACTGGGTTGAAGGCTCTCAAGGGCATCGGTC
GACGCTCTCCCTTATGCGACTCCTGCATTAGGAAGCAGCCCAGTAGTAGGTTGAGGCCGTTGAGCACCGC
CGCCGCAAGGAATGGTGCATGCAAGGAGATGGCGCCCAACAGTCCCCCGGCCACGGGGCCTGCCACCATA
CCCACGCCGAAACAAGCGCTCATGAGCCCGAAGTGGCGAGCCCGATCTTCCCCATCGGTGATGTCGGCGA
TATAGGCGCCAGCAACCGCACCTGTGGCGCCGGTGATGCCGGCCACGATGCGTCCGGCGTAGAGGATCGA
GATCTCGATCCCGCGAAATTAATACGACTCACTATAGGGAGACCACAACGGTTTCCCTCTAGTGCCGGCT
CCGGAGAGCTCTTTAATTAAGCGGCCGCCCTGCAGGACTCGAGTTCTAGAAATAATTTTGTTTAACTTTA
AGAAGGAGATATACATATGAAATCTTCTCACCATCACCATCACCATGAAAACCTGTACTTCCAATCCAAT
ATTGGAAGTGGATAACGGATCCGCGATCGCGGCGCGCCACCTGGTGGCCGGCCGGTACCACGCGTGCGCG
CTGATCCGGCTGCTAACAAAGCCCGAAAGGAAGCTGAGTTGGCTGCTGCCACCGCTGAGCAATAACTAGC
ATAACCCCTTGGGGCCTCTAAACGGGTCTTGAGGGGTTTTTTGCTGAAAGGAGGAACTATATCCGGATAT
CCACAGGACGGGTGTGGTCGCCATGATCGCGTAGTCGATAGTGGCTCCAAGTAGCGAAGCGAGCAGGACT
GGGCGGCGGCCAAAGCGGTCGGACAGTGCTCCGAGAACGGGTGCGCATAGAAATTGCATCAACGCATATA
GCGCTAGCAGCACGCCATAGTGACTGGCGATGCTGTCGGAATGGACGATATCCCGCAAGAGGCCCGGCAG
TACCGGCATAACCAAGCCTATGCCTACAGCATCCAGGGTGACGGTGCCGAGGATGACGATGAGCGCATTG
TTAGATTTCATACACGGTGCCTGACTGCGTTAGCAATTTAACTGTGATAAACTACCGCATTAAAGCTTAT
CGATGATAAGCTGTCAAACATGAGAA
Features (pLannotate 1.2.2; 15 found; start..end, strand, type, name):
    104..208     +  promoter       AmpR promoter: bla
    209..1069    +  CDS            AmpR: β-lactamase; bla; confers resistance to ampicillin, carbenicillin, and related antibiotics
   1240..1828    +  rep_origin     ori: high-copy-number ColE1/pMB1/pBR322/pUC origin of replication
   2014..2156    -  misc_feature   bom: basis of mobility region from pBR322
   2258..2449    -  CDS            rop: Rop protein, which maintains plasmids at low copy number; rop
   2466..2846    +  CDS            YPB1_ECOLX: Protein predicted: Swiss-Prot protein existence level 4. From Escherichia coli.
   3088..3988    -  CDS            TcR (fragment): tetracycline efflux protein; tet; confers resistance to tetracycline
   4010..4028    +  promoter       T7 promoter: promoter for bacteriophage T7 RNA polymerase
   4117..4139    +  RBS            RBS: efficient ribosome binding site from bacteriophage T7 gene 10 (Olins and Rangwala, 1989)
   4159..4176    +  CDS            6xHis: 6xHis affinity tag
   4177..4193    +  CDS            TEV site (fragment): tobacco etch virus (TEV) protease recognition and cleavage site
   4279..4328    +  CDS            SET1 (fragment): solubility-enhancement tag derived from T7 phage gene 10B
   4336..4383    +  terminator     T7 terminator: transcription terminator for bacteriophage T7 RNA polymerase
   4409..4701    -  CDS            TcR (fragment): tetracycline efflux protein; tet; confers resistance to tetracycline
   4749..4777    -  promoter       tet promoter: E. coli promoter for tetracycline efflux protein gene
