[The description below was written by a language model from this plasmid's Addgene catalogue record and pLannotate feature annotations shown in this document.]
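Description:
pET His6 TEV LIC cloning vector (2B-T) is an empty 4,786 bp bacterial expression backbone of the pET family, designed for inserting a gene of interest by ligation-independent cloning (LIC) and expressing it in E. coli as a His-tagged fusion. It is propagated through a ColE1/pMB1-type origin accompanied by the pBR322 bom region and the rop gene, which keeps copy number low, consistent with the catalogue's "low copy" designation. Selection is by ampicillin through the β-lactamase gene driven by its own promoter. The feature table also detects two fragments of the tetracycline resistance gene and a tet promoter flanking the expression cassette. These appear to be pBR322-derived remnants interrupted by the cassette, and tetracycline is not listed as a selection.

The expression cassette consists of a T7 promoter, the phage T7 gene 10 ribosome binding site, a 6xHis coding sequence followed by a TEV protease recognition site, the LIC site, and a T7 terminator. No lac operator or lacI gene is annotated. Transcription therefore depends on a host supplying T7 RNA polymerase. A gene inserted in frame acquires an N-terminal His6 tag for metal-affinity purification that can be removed by TEV cleavage. The TEV site is annotated only as a fragment, plausibly because it adjoins the LIC junction, and a short hit to a gene 10-derived tag just upstream of the terminator is probably residual vector sequence rather than a functional fusion partner.

The vector is linearized at the LIC site with SspI, and both LIC sites are destroyed on insertion. According to the depositor, the site is flanked by five pairs of restriction sites, so the vector serves either for single-protein expression or as a transfer vector for moving genes into the same series' polycistronic destination vectors for co-expression.
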