Addgene plasmid #29666: pET His6 TEV LIC cloning vector (2B-T)
Purpose: (Empty Backbone)
Depositing lab: Scott Gradia. Depositing organization: University of California, Berkeley.
Backbone
  Vector backbone: pET
  Backbone size (bp): 4786
  Vector type: Bacterial Expression
Growth in bacteria
  Bacterial resistance: Ampicillin, 100 μg/mL
  Growth temperature: 37°C
  Growth strain: DH5alpha
  Copy number: Low Copy
Gene/Insert
  Gene/Insert name: None
  Tag / fusion protein: His6-TEV (N terminal on backbone)
  Cloning method: Restriction Enzyme; 5′ cloning site LIC site (destroyed during cloning); 3′ cloning site LIC site (destroyed during cloning)
  Sequencing primers: 5′ T7 forward; 3′ T7 reverse
Terms and licenses: Academic/Nonprofit Terms; Industry Terms: Not Available to Industry
Depositor comments: This plasmid is an empty vector. Your gene can be inserted with a LIC cloning protocol. All 2-series vectors work as single-expression vectors, as well as transfer vectors for our polycistronic system. The LIC cloning site is flanked by 5 pairs of restriction sites, so that your gene can easily be subcloned into our polycistronic destination vectors (2D, 2E, or 2Z). 2B-T has a TEV-cleavable N-terminal His6 fusion tag. To clone into this vector, add LIC v1 tags to the 5' end of your PCR primers. Forward - 5'TACTTCCAATCCAATGCA3' Reverse - 5'TTATCCACTTCCAATGTTATTA3' Linearize the plasmid with SspI and gel purify. When digesting the DNA with T4 polymerase, use dCTP for insert and dGTP for vector. More information on this vector can be found through http://qb3.berkeley.edu/qb3/macrolab/
How to cite: pET His6 TEV LIC cloning vector (2B-T) was a gift from Scott Gradia (Addgene plasmid # 29666 ; http://n2t.net/addgene:29666 ; RRID:Addgene_29666)
