>Addgene plasmid #29666 | pET His6 TEV LIC cloning vector (2B-T) | addgene partial sequence | sequence record 35225 | 29666 with pBRrevBam
GCCGGCCACGATGCGTCCGGCGTAGAGGATCGAGATCTCGATCCCGCGAAATTAATACGACTCACTATAG
GGAGACCACAACGGTTTCCCTCTAGTGCCGGCTCCGGAGAGCTCTTTAATTAAGCGGCCGCCCTGCAGGA
CTCGAGTTCTAGAAATAATTTTGTTTAACTTTAAGAAGGAGATATACATATGAAATCTTCTCACCATCAC
CATCACCATGAAAACCTGTACTTCCAATCCAATATTGGAAGTGGATAACGGATCCGCGATCGCGGCGCGC
CACCTGGTGGCCGGCCGGTACCACGCGTGCGCGCTGATCCGGCTGCTAACAAAGCCCGAAAGGAAGCTGA
GTTGGCTGCTGCCACCGCTGAGCAATAACTAGCATAACCCCTTGGGGCCTCTAAACGGGTCTTGAGGGGT
TTTTTGCTGAAAGGAGGAACTATATCCGGATATCCACAGGACGGGTGTGGTCGCCATGATCGCGTAGTCG
ATAGTGGCTCCAAGTAGCGAAGCGAGCAGGACTGGGCGGCGGCCAAAGCGGTCGGACAGTGCTCCGAGAA
CGGGTGCGCATAGAAATTGCATCAACGCATATAGCGCTAGCAGCACGCCATAGTGACTGGCGATGCTGTC
GGAATGGACGATATCCCGCAAGAGGCCCGGCAGTACCGGCATAACCAAGCCTATGCCTACAGCATCCAGG
GTGACGGTGCCGAGGATGACGATGAGCGCATTGTTAGATTTCATACACGGTGCCTGACTGCGTTAGCAAT
TTAACTGTGATAAACTACCGCATTAAAGCTTATCGATGATA
